>Addgene plasmid #158604 | pcDNA3.1-mas-KB-1753-Nluc I9A/W10A | addgene full sequence | sequence record 336168 | Addgene NGS Result
GACATTGATTATTGACTAGTTATTAATAGTAATCAATTACGGGGTCATTAGTTCATAGCCCATATATGGA
GTTCCGCGTTACATAACTTACGGTAAATGGCCCGCCTGGCTGACCGCCCAACGACCCCCGCCCATTGACG
TCAATAATGACGTATGTTCCCATAGTAACGCCAATAGGGACTTTCCATTGACGTCAATGGGTGGAGTATT
TACGGTAAACTGCCCACTTGGCAGTACATCAAGTGTATCATATGCCAAGTACGCCCCCTATTGACGTCAA
TGACGGTAAATGGCCCGCCTGGCATTATGCCCAGTACATGACCTTATGGGACTTTCCTACTTGGCAGTAC
ATCTACGTATTAGTCATCGCTATTACCATGGTGATGCGGTTTTGGCAGTACATCAATGGGCGTGGATAGC
GGTTTGACTCACGGGGATTTCCAAGTCTCCACCCCATTGACGTCAATGGGAGTTTGTTTTGGCACCAAAA
TCAACGGGACTTTCCAAAATGTCGTAACAACTCCGCCCCATTGACGCAAATGGGCGGTAGGCGTGTACGG
TGGGAGGTCTATATAAGCAGAGCTCTCTGGCTAACTAGAGAACCCACTGCTTACTGGCTTATCGAAATTA
ATACGACTCACTATAGGGAGACCCAAGCTGGCTAGCACCATGGGGAGTAGCAAGAGCAAGACGTCGAATT
CCGGAATCAAGCTTGGTGGATCTTCTCGAGGTTACTACCATGGTGCTGCGGTGGGTGAAGAAGGTCGACT
TTCTCGAGGTGGCACCGGTGGATCCATGGTCTTCACACTCGAAGATTTCGTTGGGGACTGGCGACAGACA
GCCGGCTACAACCTGGACCAAGTCCTTGAACAGGGAGGTGTGTCCAGTTTGTTTCAGAATCTCGGGGTGT
CCGTAACTCCGATCCAAAGGATTGTCCTGAGCGGTGAAAATGGGCTGAAGATCGACATCCATGTCATCAT
CCCGTATGAAGGTCTGAGCGGCGACCAAATGGGCCAGATCGAAAAAATTTTTAAGGTGGTGTACCCTGTG
GATGATCATCACTTTAAGGTGATCCTGCACTATGGCACACTGGTAATCGACGGGGTTACGCCGAACATGA
TCGACTATTTCGGACGGCCGTATGAAGGCATCGCCGTGTTCGACGGCAAAAAGATCACTGTAACAGGGAC
CCTGTGGAACGGCAACAAAATTATCGACGAGCGCCTGATCAACCCCGACGGCTCCCTGCTGTTCCGAGTA
ACCATCAACGGAGTGACCGGCTGGCGGCTGTGCGAACGCATTCTGGCGTAACTCGAGTCTAGAGGGCCCG
TTTAAACCCGCTGATCAGCCTCGACTGTGCCTTCTAGTTGCCAGCCATCTGTTGTTTGCCCCTCCCCCGT
GCCTTCCTTGACCCTGGAAGGTGCCACTCCCACTGTCCTTTCCTAATAAAATGAGGAAATTGCATCGCAT
TGTCTGAGTAGGTGTCATTCTATTCTGGGGGGTGGGGTGGGGCAGGACAGCAAGGGGGAGGATTGGGAAG
ACAATAGCAGGCATGCTGGGGATGCGGTGGGCTCTATGGCTTCTGAGGCGGAAAGAACCAGCTGGGGCTC
TAGGGGGTATCCCC
[124 nt withheld, positions 1625-1748]
C
[91 nt withheld, positions 1750-1840]
A
[49 nt withheld, positions 1842-1890]
CCTTTGACGTTGGAGTCCACGTTCTTT
[37 nt withheld, positions 1918-1954]
ACCCTATCTCGGTCTATTCTTTTGATTTATAAGGGATTTTGCCGATTTCGGCCTATTGGTTAAAAAATGA
GCTGATTTAACAAAAATTTAACGCGAATTAATTCTGTGGAATGTGTGTCAGTTAGGGTGTGGAAAGTCCC
CAGGCTCCCCAGCAGGCAGAAGTATGCAAAGCATGCATCTCAATTAGTCAGCAACCAGGTGTGGAAAGTC
CCCAGGCTCCCCAGCAGGCAGAAGTATGCAAAGCATGCATCTCAATTAGTCAGCAACCATAGTCCCGCCC
CTAACTCCGCCCATCCCGCCCCTAACTCCGCCCAGTTCCGCCCATTCTCCGCCCCATGGCTGACTAATTT
TTTTTATTTATGCAGAGGCCGAGGCCGCCTCTGCCTCTGAGCTATTCCAGAAGTAGTGAGGAGGCTTTTT
TGGAGGCCTAGGCTTTTGCAAAAAGCTCCCGGGAGCTTGTATATCCATTTTCGGATCTGATCAAGAGACA
GGATGAGGATCGTTTCGCATGATTGAACAAGATGGATTGCACGCAGGTTCTCCGGCCGCTTGGGTGGAGA
GGCTATTCGGCTATGACTGGGCACAACAGACAATCGGCTGCTCTGATGCCGCCGTGTTCCGGCTGTCAGC
GCAGGGGCGCCCGGTTCTTTTTGTCAAGACCGACCTGTCCGGTGCCCTGAATGAACTGCAGGACGAGGCA
GCGCGGCTATCGTGGCTGGCCACGACGGGCGTTCCTTGCGCAGCTGTGCTCGACGTTGTCACTGAAGCGG
GAAGGGACTGGCTGCTATTGGGCGAAGTGCCGGGGCAGGATCTCCTGTCATCTCACCTTGCTCCTGCCGA
GAAAGTATCCATCATGGCTGATGCAATGCGGCGGCTGCATACGCTTGATCCGGCTACCTGCCCATTCGAC
CACCAAGCGAAACATCGCATCGAGCGAGCACGTACTCGGATGGAAGCCGGTCTTGTCGATCAGGATGATC
TGGACGAAGAGCATCAGGGGCTCGCGCCAGCCGAACTGTTCGCCAGGCTCAAGGCGCGCATGCCCGACGG
CGAGGATCTCGTCGTGACCCATGGCGATGCCTGCTTGCCGAATATCATGGTGGAAAATGGCCGCTTTTCT
GGATTCATCGACTGTGGCCGGCTGGGTGTGGCGGACCGCTATCAGGACATAGCGTTGGCTACCCGTGATA
TTGCTGAAGAGCTTGGCGGCGAATGGGCTGACCGCTTCCTCGTGCTTTACGGTATCGCCGCTCCCGATTC
GCAGCGCATCGCCTTCTATCGCCTTCTTGACGAGTTCTTCTGAGCGGGACTCTGGGGTTCGAAATGACCG
ACCAAGCGACGCCCAACCTGCCATCACGAGATTTCGATTCCACCGCCGCCTTCTATGAAAGGTTGGGCTT
CGGAATCGTTTTCCGGGACGCCGGCTGGATGATCCTCCAGCGCGGGGATCTCATGCTGGAGTTCTTCGCC
CACCCCAACTTGTTTATTGCAGCTTATAATGGTTACAAATAAAGCAATAGCATCACAAATTTCACAAATA
AAGCATTTTTTTCACTGCATTCTAGTTGTGGTTTGTCCAAACTCATCAATGTATCTTATCATGTCTGTAT
ACCGTCGACCTCTAGCTAGAGCTTGGCGTAATCATGGTCATAGCTGTTTCCTGTGTGAAATTGTTATCCG
CTCACAATTCCACACAACATACGAGCCGGAAGCATAAAGTGTAAAGCCTGGGGTGCCTAATGAGTGAGCT
AACTCACATTAATTGCGTTGCGCTCACTGCCCGCTTTCCAGTCGGGAAACCTGTCGTGCCAGCTGCATTA
ATGAATCGGCCAACGCGCGGGGAGAGGCGGTTTGCGTATTGGGCGCTCTTCCGCTTCCTCGCTCACTGAC
TCGCTGCGCTCGGTCGTTCGGCTGCGGCGAGCGGTATCAGCTCACTCAAAGGCGGTAATACGGTTATCCA
CAGAATCAGGGGATAACGCAGGAAAGAACATGTGAGCAAAAGGCCAGCAAAAGGCCAGGAACCGTAAAAA
GGCCGCGTTGCTGGCGTTTTTCCATAGGCTCCGCCCCCCTGACGAGCATCACAAAAATCGACGCTCAAGT
CAGAGGTGGCGAAACCCGACAGGACTATAAAGATACCAGGCGTTTCCCCCTGGAAGCTCCCTCGTGCGCT
CTCCTGTTCCGACCCTGCCGCTTACCGGATACCTGTCCGCCTTTCTCCCTTCGGGAAGCGTGGCGCTTTC
TCATAGCTCACGCTGTAGGTATCTCAGTTCGGTGTAGGTCGTTCGCTCCAAGCTGGGCTGTGTGCACGAA
CCCCCCGTTCAGCCCGACCGCTGCGCCTTATCCGGTAACTATCGTCTTGAGTCCAACCCGGTAAGACACG
ACTTATCGCCACTGGCAGCAGCCACTGGTAACAGGATTAGCAGAGCGAGGTATGTAGGCGGTGCTACAGA
GTTCTTGAAGTGGTGGCCTAACTACGGCTACACTAGAAGAACAGTATTTGGTATCTGCGCTCTGCTGAAG
CCAGTTACCTTCGGAAAAAGAGTTGGTAGCTCTTGATCCGGCAAACAAACCACCGCTGGTAGCGGTGGTT
TTTTTGTTTGCAAGCAGCAGATTACGCGCAGAAAAAAAGGATCTCAAGAAGATCCTTTGATCTTTTCTAC
GGGGTCTGACGCTCAGTGGAACGAAAACTCACGTTAAGGGATTTTGGTCATGAGATTATCAAAAAGGATC
TTCACCTAGATCCTTTTAAATTAAAAATGAAGTTTTAAATCAATCTAAAGTATATATGAGTAAACTTGGT
CTGACAGTTACCAATGCTTAATCAGTGAGGCACCTATCTCAGCGATCTGTCTATTTCGTTCATCCATAGT
TGCCTGACTCCCCGTCGTGTAGATAACTACGATACGGGAGGGCTTACCATCTGGCCCCAGTGCTGCAATG
ATACCGCGAGACCCACGCTCACCGGCTCCAGATTTATCAGCAATAAACCAGCCAGCCGGAAGGGCCGAGC
GCAGAAGTGGTCCTGCAACTTTATCCGCCTCCATCCAGTCTATTAATTGTTGCCGGGAAGCTAGAGTAAG
TAGTTCGCCAGTTAATAGTTTGCGCAACGTTGTTGCCATTGCTACAGGCATCGTGGTGTCACGCTCGTCG
TTTGGTATGGCTTCATTCAGCTCCGGTTCCCAACGATCAAGGCGAGTTACATGATCCCCCATGTTGTGCA
AAAAAGCGGTTAGCTCCTTCGGTCCTCCGATCGTTGTCAGAAGTAAGTTGGCCGCAGTGTTATCACTCAT
GGTTATGGCAGCACTGCATAATTCTCTTACTGTCATGCCATCCGTAAGATGCTTTTCTGTGACTGGTGAG
TACTCAACCAAGTCATTCTGAGAATAGTGTATGCGGCGACCGAGTTGCTCTTGCCCGGCGTCAATACGGG
ATAATACCGCGCCACATAGCAGAACTTTAAAAGTGCTCATCATTGGAAAACGTTCTTCGGGGCGAAAACT
CTCAAGGATCTTACCGCTGTTGAGATCCAGTTCGATGTAACCCACTCGTGCACCCAACTGATCTTCAGCA
TCTTTTACTTTCACCAGCGTTTCTGGGTGAGCAAAAACAGGAAGGCAAAATGCCGCAAAAAAGGGAATAA
GGGCGACACGGAAATGTTGAATACTCATACTCTTCCTTTTTCAATATTATTGAAGCATTTATCAGGGTTA
TTGTCTCATGAGCGGATACATATTTGAATGTATTTAGAAAAATAAACAAATAGGGGTTCCGCGCACATTT
CCCCGAAAAGTGCCACCTGACGTCGACGGATCGGGAGATCTCCCGATCCCCTATGGTGCACTCTCAGTAC
AATCTGCTCTGATGCCGCATAGTTAAGCCAGTATCTGCTCCCTGCTTGTGTGTTGGAGGTCGCTGAGTAG
TGCGCGAGCAAAATTTAAGCTACAACAAGGCAAGGCTTGACCGACAATTGCATGAAGAATCTGCTTAGGG
TTAGGCGTTTTGCGCTGCTTCGCGATGTACGGGCCAGATATACGCGTT
Features (pLannotate 1.2.2; 21 found; start..end, strand, type, name):
      1..380     +  enhancer       CMV enhancer: human cytomegalovirus immediate early enhancer
    381..584     +  promoter       CMV promoter: human cytomegalovirus (CMV) immediate early promoter
    580..613     +  LTR            5' LTR (truncated) (fragment): truncated 5' long terminal repeat (LTR) from HIV-1
    629..647     +  promoter       T7 promoter: promoter for bacteriophage T7 RNA polymerase
    670..690     +  CDS            myr: N-myristoylation signal from Src kinase (Pellman et al., 1985; Kaplan et al., 1988)
    796..1311    +  CDS            Nluc: NanoLuc® luciferase human codon-optimized
   1355..1579    +  polyA_signal   bGH poly(A) signal: bovine growth hormone polyadenylation signal
   1583..1604    +  promoter       SV40 promoter (fragment): SV40 enhancer and early promoter
   1625..2053    +  rep_origin     f1 ori (sequence partly withheld): f1 bacteriophage origin of replication; arrow indicates direction of (+) strand synthesis
   2067..2396    +  promoter       SV40 promoter: SV40 enhancer and early promoter
   2463..3254    +  CDS            neo: KKA2_KLEPN - Also known as kan, nptII. Experimental evidence at protein level: Swiss-Prot protein existence level 1. Resistance to kanamycin, neomycin, paromomycin, ribostamycin, butirosin and gentamicin B. From Klebsiella pneumoniae.
   3278..3436    +  CDS            ble (fragment): BLE_KLEPN - Experimental evidence at protein level: Swiss-Prot protein existence level 1. Binding protein with a strong affinity to the bleomycin family of antibiotics. Binds to CL990; an antimitotic-antibiotic compound. From Klebsiella pneumoniae.
   3431..3552    +  polyA_signal   SV40 poly(A) signal: SV40 polyadenylation signal
   3625..3641    -  protein_bind   lac operator: The lac repressor binds to the lac operator to inhibit transcription in E. coli. This inhibition can be relieved by adding lactose or isopropyl-β-D-thiogalactopyranoside (IPTG). lac repressor encoded by lacI
   3649..3679    -  promoter       lac promoter: promoter for the E. coli lac operon
   3694..3715    -  protein_bind   CAP binding site: CAP binding activates transcription in the presence of cAMP. E. coli catabolite activator protein
   3728..3820    -  CDS            lacI (fragment): lac repressor; lacI; The lac repressor binds to the lac operator to inhibit transcription in E. coli. This inhibition can be relieved by adding lactose or isopropyl-β-D-thiogalactopyranoside (IPTG).
   4003..4591    -  rep_origin     ori: high-copy-number ColE1/pMB1/pBR322/pUC origin of replication
   4762..5622    -  CDS            AmpR: β-lactamase; bla; confers resistance to ampicillin, carbenicillin, and related antibiotics
   5623..5727    -  promoter       AmpR promoter: bla
   5786..5838    -  misc_feature   bom (fragment): basis of mobility region from pBR322
