[The description below was written by a language model from this plasmid's Addgene catalogue record and pLannotate feature annotations shown in this document.]
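Description:
pcDNA3.1-mas-KB-1753-Nluc I9A/W10A is a mammalian expression plasmid built on the pcDNA3.1(+) backbone; the sequenced record is about 6 kb. It is maintained in E. coli at high copy through a ColE1/pUC-type origin and selected with ampicillin via the β-lactamase gene. The backbone also carries an f1 origin for single-stranded DNA production. An SV40 early promoter drives a neomycin phosphotransferase cassette ending in an SV40 poly(A) signal, which allows G418 selection of stably transfected mammalian cells. Several short annotations in the feature table (a truncated HIV LTR fragment, and ble, lacI and bom fragments) appear to be small homology hits within standard backbone sequence rather than functional elements.

The payload is a 642 bp synthetic open reading frame placed between the CMV enhancer/promoter and the bGH polyadenylation signal, with a T7 promoter just upstream of the coding region. It encodes, from N- to C-terminus, a short myristic acid attachment peptide (mas), a flexible linker, the KB-1753 peptide carrying the I9A/W10A substitutions, a second linker, and human codon-optimized NanoLuc luciferase. The myristoylation signal is expected to anchor the fusion at membranes, and NanoLuc provides a bright luminescent moiety that can also serve as an energy donor in BRET assays. The associated publication describes biosensors for reporting trimeric G-protein activity in live cells, and this fusion fits that design. The record does not state what the I9A/W10A double mutation does. A paired alanine substitution within the peptide module suggests a binding-deficient control for the unmutated sensor, but this is an inference rather than a recorded fact.
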