Addgene plasmid #158604: pcDNA3.1-mas-KB-1753-Nluc I9A/W10A
Purpose: Plasmid expressing KB-1753-Nluc I9A/W10A in mammalian cells
Depositing lab: Mikel Garcia-Marcos. Depositing organization: Boston University Medical Campus. Publication: Revealing the Activity of Trimeric G-proteins in Live Cells with a Versatile Biosensor Design. Maziarz M, Park JC, Leyme A, Marivin A, Garcia-Lopez A, Patel PP, Garcia-Marcos M. Cell. 2020 Jun 27. pii: S0092-8674(20)30752-2. doi: 10.1016/j.cell.2020.06.020. PubMed 32634377.
Backbone
  Vector backbone: pcDNA3.1(+)
  Backbone size w/o insert (bp): 5428
  Vector type: Mammalian Expression
Growth in bacteria
  Bacterial resistance: Ampicillin, 100 μg/mL
  Growth temperature: 37°C
  Growth strain: DH5alpha
  Copy number: High Copy
Gene/Insert
  Gene/Insert name: myristic acid attachment peptide (mas; MGSSKSKTSNS) - linker(GIKLGG) - KB1753 I9A/W10A - linker (GGTGGS) - Nluc (alt name: mas-KB1753-Nluc I9A/W10A)
  Species: Synthetic
  Insert size (bp): 642
  Promoter: CMV
  Cloning method: Unknown
  Sequencing primers: 5′ CMV-F; 3′ BGH Reverse
Terms and licenses: Academic/Nonprofit Terms; Industry Terms: Not Available to Industry
How to cite: pcDNA3.1-mas-KB-1753-Nluc I9A/W10A was a gift from Mikel Garcia-Marcos (Addgene plasmid # 158604 ; http://n2t.net/addgene:158604 ; RRID:Addgene_158604)
