>Addgene plasmid #158604 | pcDNA3.1-mas-KB-1753-Nluc I9A/W10A | depositor partial sequence | sequence record 332238 | mas-KB1753-Nluc I9A/W10A insert
ATGGGGAGTAGCAAGAGCAAGACGTCGAATTCCGGAATCAAGCTTGGTGGATCTTCTCGAGGTTACTACC
ATGGTGCTGCGGTGGGTGAAGAAGGTCGACTTTCTCGAGGTGGCACCGGTGGATCCATGGTCTTCACACT
CGAAGATTTCGTTGGGGACTGGCGACAGACAGCCGGCTACAACCTGGACCAAGTCCTTGAACAGGGAGGT
GTGTCCAGTTTGTTTCAGAATCTCGGGGTGTCCGTAACTCCGATCCAAAGGATTGTCCTGAGCGGTGAAA
ATGGGCTGAAGATCGACATCCATGTCATCATCCCGTATGAAGGTCTGAGCGGCGACCAAATGGGCCAGAT
CGAAAAAATTTTTAAGGTGGTGTACCCTGTGGATGATCATCACTTTAAGGTGATCCTGCACTATGGCACA
CTGGTAATCGACGGGGTTACGCCGAACATGATCGACTATTTCGGACGGCCGTATGAAGGCATCGCCGTGT
TCGACGGCAAAAAGATCACTGTAACAGGGACCCTGTGGAACGGCAACAAAATTATCGACGAGCGCCTGAT
CAACCCCGACGGCTCCCTGCTGTTCCGAGTAACCATCAACGGAGTGACCGGCTGGCGGCTGTGCGAACGC
ATTCTGGCGTAA
